Addgene plasmid #69024: msfGFP-Cx43
Purpose: Expresses rat Cx43 (Gja1 CDS) with an 8 amino acid linker on the N-terminus of the Connexin linking to msfGFP (FP fused to NT of connexin). CMV promoter.
Depositing lab: David Spray. Publication: Connexin Type and Fluorescent Protein-fusion Tag Determine Structural Stability of Gap Junction Plaques. Stout RF Jr, Snapp EL, Spray DC. J Biol Chem. 2015 Aug 11. pii: jbc.M115.659979. 10.1074/jbc.M115.659979 PubMed 26265468.
Backbone
  Vector backbone: EGFP-N1
  Backbone manufacturer: Clontech
  Backbone size w/o insert (bp): 4700
  Total vector size (bp): 5888
  Modifications to backbone: EGFP was previously swapped for EBFP2
  Vector type: Mammalian Expression
  Selectable markers: Neomycin (select with G418)
Growth in bacteria
  Bacterial resistance: Kanamycin, 50 μg/mL
  Growth temperature: 37°C
  Growth strain: JM109
  Copy number: High Copy
Gene/Insert
  Gene/Insert name: Cx43 (alt name: Gja1)
  Species: R. norvegicus (rat)
  Entrez Gene: Gja1 (a.k.a. Cx43, Cxnk1)
  Promoter: CMV
  Tag / fusion protein: sfGFP (N terminal on insert)
  Cloning method: Ligation Independent Cloning
  Sequencing primers: 5′ CMV; 3′ C1N1-rev: ACCTCTACAAATGTGGTATGGCTGATTATG
Terms and licenses: Academic/Nonprofit Terms; Industry Terms: Not Available to Industry
Depositor comments: Note all connexins tested that have a fluorescent protein fused to the connexin amino-terminus do not form functional channels. This plasmid forms gap junction plaque structures but does not produce intercellular coupling.
How to cite: msfGFP-Cx43 was a gift from David Spray (Addgene plasmid # 69024 ; http://n2t.net/addgene:69024 ; RRID:Addgene_69024)
