[The description below was written by a language model from this plasmid's Addgene catalogue record and pLannotate feature annotations shown in this document.]
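Description:
msfGFP-Cx43 is a 5,888 bp mammalian expression plasmid built on the Clontech EGFP-N1 backbone, in a version where EGFP had previously been exchanged for EBFP2. It replicates in E. coli from a high-copy ColE1/pUC-type origin and also carries an f1 phage origin. A single Tn5 aminoglycoside phosphotransferase gene (NeoR/KanR) provides both selections. It is driven by the bacterial bla promoter for kanamycin resistance in bacteria, and by the SV40 enhancer/early promoter, with an HSV TK polyadenylation signal, for G418 selection of transfected mammalian cells. The short ble, bGH poly(A) and SV40 large T antigen fragments in the feature table look like backbone remnants or annotation matches rather than functional elements.

The expression cassette uses the human CMV immediate-early enhancer and promoter to drive a fusion protein. A mammalian codon-optimised superfolder GFP variant (described in the record as msfGFP) comes first. It is joined through an 8 amino acid linker, encoded by a residual multiple cloning site segment, to the amino-terminus of rat connexin 43 (Gja1), and an SV40 poly(A) signal terminates the transcript. The insert was assembled by ligation-independent cloning.

The construct was made for work on how connexin type and fluorescent protein tagging affect the structural stability of gap junction plaques, and it allows Cx43 to be visualised in transfected cells. The depositor notes an important limitation: every connexin tested with a fluorescent protein on its amino-terminus failed to form functional channels. This fusion therefore assembles into gap junction plaque structures but does not produce intercellular coupling. That makes it suitable for imaging plaque structure and dynamics, but not for assays of junctional communication.
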