Features (pLannotate 1.2.2; 16 found; start..end, strand, type, name):
     61..364     +  enhancer       CMV enhancer: human cytomegalovirus immediate early enhancer
    365..568     +  promoter       CMV promoter: human cytomegalovirus (CMV) immediate early promoter
    613..1330    +  CDS            superfolder GFP (fragment): GFP variant that folds robustly even when fused to poorly folded proteins (Pédelacq et al., 2006) mammalian codon-optimized
   1330..1352    +  misc_feature   MCS (fragment): multiple cloning site
   1354..2499    +  CDS            Gja1: CXA1_RAT - Also known as Cxn-43. Experimental evidence at protein level: Swiss-Prot protein existence level 1. Gap junction protein that acts as a regulator of bladder capacity. A gap junction consists of a cluster of closely packed pairs of transmembrane channels, the connexons, through which materials of low MW diffuse from one cell to a neighboring cell. Negative regulator of bladder functional capacity: acts by enhancing intercellular electrical and chemical transmission, thus sensitizing bladder muscles to cholinergic neural stimuli and causing them to contract (By similarity). May play a
   2503..2552    +  misc_feature   MCS (fragment): multiple cloning site
   2569..2653    +  CDS            large T antigen (fragment): large T antigen from SV40 (simian virus 40)
   2676..2797    +  polyA_signal   SV40 poly(A) signal: SV40 polyadenylation signal
   2831..3259    -  rep_origin     f1 ori (sequence partly withheld): f1 bacteriophage origin of replication; arrow indicates direction of (+) strand synthesis
   3286..3390    +  promoter       AmpR promoter: bla
   3392..3749    +  promoter       SV40 promoter: SV40 enhancer and early promoter
   3784..4578    +  CDS            NeoR/KanR: aminoglycoside phosphotransferase from Tn5; aph(3')-II (or nptII); confers resistance to neomycin, kanamycin, and G418 (Geneticin®)
   4599..4751    +  CDS            ble (fragment): BLE_KLEPN - Experimental evidence at protein level: Swiss-Prot protein existence level 1. Binding protein with a strong affinity to the bleomycin family of antibiotics. Binds to CL990; an antimitotic-antibiotic compound. From Klebsiella pneumoniae.
   4810..4857    +  polyA_signal   HSV TK poly(A) signal: herpes simplex virus thymidine kinase polyadenylation signal (Cole and Stacy, 1985)
   4948..4964    -  polyA_signal   bGH poly(A) signal (fragment): bovine growth hormone polyadenylation signal
   5186..5774    +  rep_origin     ori: high-copy-number ColE1/pMB1/pBR322/pUC origin of replication
>Addgene plasmid #69024 | msfGFP-Cx43 | depositor full sequence | sequence record 127982 | Full plasmid sequence
TAGTTATTAATAGTAATCAATTACGGGGTCATTAGTTCATAGCCCATATATGGAGTTCCGCGTTACATAA
CTTACGGTAAATGGCCCGCCTGGCTGACCGCCCAACGACCCCCGCCCATTGACGTCAATAATGACGTATG
TTCCCATAGTAACGCCAATAGGGACTTTCCATTGACGTCAATGGGTGGAGTATTTACGGTAAACTGCCCA
CTTGGCAGTACATCAAGTGTATCATATGCCAAGTACGCCCCCTATTGACGTCAATGACGGTAAATGGCCC
GCCTGGCATTATGCCCAGTACATGACCTTATGGGACTTTCCTACTTGGCAGTACATCTACGTATTAGTCA
TCGCTATTACCATGGTGATGCGGTTTTGGCAGTACATCAATGGGCGTGGATAGCGGTTTGACTCACGGGG
ATTTCCAAGTCTCCACCCCATTGACGTCAATGGGAGTTTGTTTTGGCACCAAAATCAACGGGACTTTCCA
AAATGTCGTAACAACTCCGCCCCATTGACGCAAATGGGCGGTAGGCGTGTACGGTGGGAGGTCTATATAA
GCAGAGCTGGTTTAGTGAACCGTCAGATCCGCTAGCGCTACCGGTCGCCACCATGGTGAGCAAGGGCGAG
GAGCTGTTCACCGGGGTGGTGCCCATCCTGGTCGAGCTGGACGGCGACGTAAACGGCCACAAGTTCAGCG
TGCGCGGCGAGGGCGAGGGCGATGCCACCAACGGCAAGCTGACCCTGAAGTTCATCTGCACCACCGGCAA
GCTGCCCGTGCCCTGGCCCACCCTCGTGACCACCCTGACCTACGGCGTGCAGTGCTTCAGCCGCTACCCC
GACCACATGAAGCGCCACGACTTCTTCAAGTCCGCCATGCCCGAAGGCTACGTCCAGGAGCGCACCATCA
GCTTCAAGGACGACGGCACCTACAAGACCCGCGCCGAGGTGAAGTTCGAGGGCGACACCCTGGTGAACCG
CATCGAGCTGAAGGGCATCGACTTCAAGGAGGACGGCAACATCCTGGGGCACAAGCTGGAGTACAACTTC
AACAGCCACAACGTCTATATCACCGCCGACAAGCAGAAGAACGGCATCAAGGCCAACTTCAAGATCCGCC
ACAACGTGGAGGACGGCAGCGTGCAGCTCGCCGACCACTACCAGCAGAACACCCCCATCGGCGACGGCCC
CGTGCTGCTGCCCGACAACCACTACCTGAGCACCCAGTCCAAGCTGAGCAAAGACCCCAACGAGAAGCGC
GATCACATGGTCCTGCTGGAGTTCGTGACCGCCGCCGGGATCACTCACGGCATGGACGAGCTGTACAAGT
CCGGACTCAGATCTCGAGCTCAGATGGGTGACTGGAGTGCCTTGGGGAAGCTTCTGGACAAGGTCCAAGC
CTACTCCACCGCTGGAGGGAAGGTGTGGCTGTCAGTGCTCTTCATATTCAGAATCCTGCTCCTGGGGACA
GCTGTTGAGTCAGCTTGGGGTGATGAACAGTCTGCCTTTCGCTGTAACACTCAACAACCTGGCTGCGAAA
ACGTCTGCTATGACAAGTCCTTCCCCATCTCTCACGTGCGCTTCTGGGTCCTTCAGATCATATTCGTGTC
TGTGCCCACCCTCCTGTACTTGGCCCATGTGTTCTATGTGATGAGGAAGGAAGAGAAGCTAAACAAGAAA
GAAGAGGAGCTCAAAGTGGCCCAGACTGACGGGGTCAACGTGGAGATGCACCTGAAGCAGATTGAAATCA
AGAAGTTCAAGTACGGGATTGAAGAGCACGGCAAGGTGAAAATGAGGGGCGGCTTGCTGAGAACCTACAT
CATCAGCATCCTCTTCAAGTCTGTCTTCGAGGTGGCCTTCCTGCTCATCCAGTGGTACATCTATGGGTTC
AGCTTGAGCGCGGTCTACACCTGCAAGAGAGATCCCTGCCCCCACCAGGTAGACTGCTTCCTCTCACGTC
CCACGGAGAAAACCATCTTCATCATCTTCATGCTGGTGGTGTCCTTGGTGTCTCTCGCTTTGAACATCAT
TGAGCTCTTCTACGTCTTCTTCAAAGGCGTTAAGGATCGCGTGAAGGGAAGAAGCGATCCTTACCACGCC
ACCACTGGCCCACTGAGCCCATCAAAAGACTGCGGATCTCCAAAATACGCCTACTTCAATGGCTGCTCCT
CACCAACGGCTCCACTCTCGCCTATGTCTCCTCCTGGGTACAAGCTGGTTACTGGTGACAGAAACAATTC
CTCGTGCCGCAATTACAACAAGCAAGCTAGCGAGCAAAACTGGGCGAACTACAGCGCAGAGCAAAATCGC
ATGGGGCAGGCCGGAAGCACCATCTCCAACTCGCACGCCCAGCCGTTCGATTTCCCCGACGACAACCAGA
ATGCCAAAAAAGTTGCTGCTGGACATGAACTCCAGCCATTAGCCATCGTGGACCAACGACCTTCCAGCAG
AGCCAGCAGCCGCGCCAGCAGCAGGCCTCGGCCTGATGACCTGGAGATTTAAGAGCTCAAGCTTCGAATT
CTGCAGTCGACGGTACCGCGGGCCCGGGATCCACCGGATCTAGATAACTGATCATAATCAGCCATACCAC
ATTTGTAGAGGTTTTACTTGCTTTAAAAAACCTCCCACACCTCCCCCTGAACCTGAAACATAAAATGAAT
GCAATTGTTGTTGTTAACTTGTTTATTGCAGCTTATAATGGTTACAAATAAAGCAATAGCATCACAAATT
TCACAAATAAAGCATTTTTTTCACTGCATTCTAGTTGTGGTTTGTCCAAACTCATCAATGTATCTTAACG
CGTAAATTGTAAGCGTTAATATTTTGTTAAAATTCGCGTTAAATTTTTGTTAAATCAGCTCATTTTTTAA
CCAATAGGCCGAAATCGGCAAAATCCCTTATAAATCAAAAGAATAGACCGAGATAGGGT
[37 nt withheld, positions 2930-2966]
AAAGAACGTGGACTCCAACGTCAAAGG
[49 nt withheld, positions 2994-3042]
T
[91 nt withheld, positions 3044-3134]
G
[124 nt withheld, positions 3136-3259]
CAGGTGGCACTTTTCGGGGAAATGTGCGCGGAACCCCTATTTGTTTATTTTTCTAAATACATTCAAATAT
GTATCCGCTCATGAGACAATAACCCTGATAAATGCTTCAATAATATTGAAAAAGGAAGAGTCCTGAGGCG
GAAAGAACCAGCTGTGGAATGTGTGTCAGTTAGGGTGTGGAAAGTCCCCAGGCTCCCCAGCAGGCAGAAG
TATGCAAAGCATGCATCTCAATTAGTCAGCAACCAGGTGTGGAAAGTCCCCAGGCTCCCCAGCAGGCAGA
AGTATGCAAAGCATGCATCTCAATTAGTCAGCAACCATAGTCCCGCCCCTAACTCCGCCCATCCCGCCCC
TAACTCCGCCCAGTTCCGCCCATTCTCCGCCCCATGGCTGACTAATTTTTTTTATTTATGCAGAGGCCGA
GGCCGCCTCGGCCTCTGAGCTATTCCAGAAGTAGTGAGGAGGCTTTTTTGGAGGCCTAGGCTTTTGCAAA
GATCGATCAAGAGACAGGATGAGGATCGTTTCGCATGATTGAACAAGATGGATTGCACGCAGGTTCTCCG
GCCGCTTGGGTGGAGAGGCTATTCGGCTATGACTGGGCACAACAGACAATCGGCTGCTCTGATGCCGCCG
TGTTCCGGCTGTCAGCGCAGGGGCGCCCGGTTCTTTTTGTCAAGACCGACCTGTCCGGTGCCCTGAATGA
ACTGCAAGACGAGGCAGCGCGGCTATCGTGGCTGGCCACGACGGGCGTTCCTTGCGCAGCTGTGCTCGAC
GTTGTCACTGAAGCGGGAAGGGACTGGCTGCTATTGGGCGAAGTGCCGGGGCAGGATCTCCTGTCATCTC
ACCTTGCTCCTGCCGAGAAAGTATCCATCATGGCTGATGCAATGCGGCGGCTGCATACGCTTGATCCGGC
TACCTGCCCATTCGACCACCAAGCGAAACATCGCATCGAGCGAGCACGTACTCGGATGGAAGCCGGTCTT
GTCGATCAGGATGATCTGGACGAAGAGCATCAGGGGCTCGCGCCAGCCGAACTGTTCGCCAGGCTCAAGG
CGAGCATGCCCGACGGCGAGGATCTCGTCGTGACCCATGGCGATGCCTGCTTGCCGAATATCATGGTGGA
AAATGGCCGCTTTTCTGGATTCATCGACTGTGGCCGGCTGGGTGTGGCGGACCGCTATCAGGACATAGCG
TTGGCTACCCGTGATATTGCTGAAGAGCTTGGCGGCGAATGGGCTGACCGCTTCCTCGTGCTTTACGGTA
TCGCCGCTCCCGATTCGCAGCGCATCGCCTTCTATCGCCTTCTTGACGAGTTCTTCTGAGCGGGACTCTG
GGGTTCGAAATGACCGACCAAGCGACGCCCAACCTGCCATCACGAGATTTCGATTCCACCGCCGCCTTCT
ATGAAAGGTTGGGCTTCGGAATCGTTTTCCGGGACGCCGGCTGGATGATCCTCCAGCGCGGGGATCTCAT
GCTGGAGTTCTTCGCCCACCCTAGGGGGAGGCTAACTGAAACACGGAAGGAGACAATACCGGAAGGAACC
CGCGCTATGACGGCAATAAAAAGACAGAATAAAACGCACGGTGTTGGGTCGTTTGTTCATAAACGCGGGG
TTCGGTCCCAGGGCTGGCACTCTGTCGATACCCCACCGAGACCCCATTGGGGCCAATACGCCCGCGTTTC
TTCCTTTTCCCCACCCCACCCCCCAAGTTCGGGTGAAGGCCCAGGGCTCGCAGCCAACGTCGGGGCGGCA
GGCCCTGCCATAGCCTCAGGTTACTCATATATACTTTAGATTGATTTAAAACTTCATTTTTAATTTAAAA
GGATCTAGGTGAAGATCCTTTTTGATAATCTCATGACCAAAATCCCTTAACGTGAGTTTTCGTTCCACTG
AGCGTCAGACCCCGTAGAAAAGATCAAAGGATCTTCTTGAGATCCTTTTTTTCTGCGCGTAATCTGCTGC
TTGCAAACAAAAAAACCACCGCTACCAGCGGTGGTTTGTTTGCCGGATCAAGAGCTACCAACTCTTTTTC
CGAAGGTAACTGGCTTCAGCAGAGCGCAGATACCAAATACTGTCCTTCTAGTGTAGCCGTAGTTAGGCCA
CCACTTCAAGAACTCTGTAGCACCGCCTACATACCTCGCTCTGCTAATCCTGTTACCAGTGGCTGCTGCC
AGTGGCGATAAGTCGTGTCTTACCGGGTTGGACTCAAGACGATAGTTACCGGATAAGGCGCAGCGGTCGG
GCTGAACGGGGGGTTCGTGCACACAGCCCAGCTTGGAGCGAACGACCTACACCGAACTGAGATACCTACA
GCGTGAGCTATGAGAAAGCGCCACGCTTCCCGAAGGGAGAAAGGCGGACAGGTATCCGGTAAGCGGCAGG
GTCGGAACAGGAGAGCGCACGAGGGAGCTTCCAGGGGGAAACGCCTGGTATCTTTATAGTCCTGTCGGGT
TTCGCCACCTCTGACTTGAGCGTCGATTTTTGTGATGCTCGTCAGGGGGGCGGAGCCTATGGAAAAACGC
CAGCAACGCGGCCTTTTTACGGTTCCTGGCCTTTTGCTGGCCTTTTGCTCACATGTTCTTTCCTGCGTTA
TCCCCTGATTCTGTGGATAACCGTATTACCGCCATGCAT
