>Addgene plasmid #69024 | msfGFP-Cx43 | addgene partial sequence | sequence record 127512 | CMV-F 5'-CGCAAATGGGCGGTAGGCGTG-3'
AGCAGAGCTGGTTTAGTGAACCGTCAGATCCGCTAGCGCTACCGGTCGCCACCATGGTGAGCAAGGGCGA
GGAGCTGTTCACCGGGGTGGTGCCCATCCTGGTCGAGCTGGACGGCGACGTAAACGGCCACAAGTTCAGC
GTGCGCGGCGAGGGCGAGGGCGATGCCACCAACGGCAAGCTGACCCTGAAGTTCATCTGCACCACCGGCA
AGCTGCCCGTGCCCTGGCCCACCCTCGTGACCACCCTGACCTACGGCGTGCAGTGCTTCAGCCGCTACCC
CGACCACATGAAGCGCCACGACTTCTTCAAGTCCGCCATGCCCGAAGGCTACGTCCAGGAGCGCACCATC
AGCTTCAAGGACGACGGCACCTACAAGACCCGCGCCGAGGTGAAGTTCGAGGGCGACACCCTGGTGAACC
GCATCGAGCTGAAGGGCATCGACTTCAAGGAGGACGGCAACATCCTGGGGCACAAGCTGGAGTACAACTT
CAACAGCCACAACGTCTATATCACCGCCGACAAGCAGAAGAACGGCATCAAGGCCAACTTCAAGATCCGC
CACAACGTGGAGGACGGCAGCGTGCAGCTCGCCGACCACTACCAGCAGAACACCCCCATCGGCGACGGCC
CCGTGCTGCTGCCCGACAACCACTACCTGAGCACCCAGTCCAAGCTGAGCAAAGACCCCAACGAGAAGCG
CGATCACATGGTCCTGCTGGAGTTCGTGACCGCCGCCGGGATCACTCACGGCATGGACGAGCTGTACAAG
TCCGGACTCAGATCTCGAGCTCAGATGGGTGACTGGAGTGCCTTGGGGAAGCTTCTGGACAAGGTCCAAG
CCTACTCCACCGCTGGAGGGAAGGTGTGGCTGTCAGTGCTCTTCATATTCAGAATCCTGCTCCTGGGGAC
AGCTGTTGAGTCAGCTTGGGGTGATGAACAGTCTGCCTTTCGCTGTAACACTCAACAACCTGGCTGCGAA
AACGTCTGCTATGACAAGTCCTTCCCCATCTCTCACGTGCGCTTCTGGGTCCTTCAGATCATATTCGTGT
CTGTGCCCACCCTCCTGTACTTGGCCCATGTGTTCTATGTGATGAGG
