>Addgene plasmid #69024 | msfGFP-Cx43 | addgene partial sequence | sequence record 127513 | pEGFP-R 5'-acctctacaaatgtggtatg-3'
CTAGATCCGGTGGATCCCGGGCCCGCGGTACCGTCGACTGCAGAATTCGAAGCTTGAGCTCTTAAATCTC
CAGGTCATCAGGCCGAGGCCTGCTGCTGGCGCGGCTGCTGGCTCTGCTGGAAGGTCGTTGGTCCACGATG
GCTAATGGCTGGAGTTCATGTCCAGCAGCAACTTTTTTGGCATTCTGGTTGTCGTCGGGGAAATCGAACG
GCTGGGCGTGCGAGTTGGAGATGGTGCTTCCGGCCTGCCCCATGCGATTTTGCTCTGCGCTGTAGTTCGC
CCAGTTTTGCTCGCTAGCTTGCTTGTTGTAATTGCGGCACGAGGAATTGTTTCTGTCACCAGTAACCAGC
TTGTACCCAGGAGGAGACATAGGCGAGAGTGGAGCCGTTGGTGAGGAGCAGCCATTGAAGTAGGCGTATT
TTGGAGATCCGCAGTCTTTTGATGGGCTCAGTGGGCCAGTGGTGGCGTGGTAAGGATCGCTTCTTCCCTT
CACGCGATCCTTAACGCCTTTGAAGAAGACGTAGAAGAGCTCAATGATGTTCAAAGCGAGAGACACCAAG
GACACCACCAGCATGAAGATGATGAAGATGGTTTTCTCCGTGGGACGTGAGAGGAAGCAGTCTACCTGGT
GGGGGCAGGGATCTCTCTTGCAGGTGTAGACCGCGCTCAAGCTGAACCCATAGATGTACCACTGGATGAG
CAGGAAGGCCACCTCGAAGACAGACTTGAAGAGGATGCTGATGATGTAGGTTCTCAGCAAGCCGCCCCTC
ATTTTCACCTTGCCGTGCTCTTCAATCCCGTACTTGAACTTCTTGATTTCAATCTGCTTCAGGTGCATCT
CCACGTTGACCCCGTCAGTCTGGGCCACTTTGAGCTCCTCTTCTTTCTTGTTTAGCTTCTCTTCCTTCCT
CATCACATAGAACACATGGGCCAAGTACAGGAGGGTGGGCACAGACACGAATATGATCTGAAGGACCCAG
AAGCGCACGTGAGAGATGGGGAAGGAC
